Addgene plasmid #149446: pET11b-MIF
Purpose: Expression of WT MIF in E. coli for protein production
Depositing lab: Elias Lolis. Depositing organization: Yale University.
Backbone
  Vector backbone: Pet11b
  Vector type: Bacterial Expression
Growth in bacteria
  Bacterial resistance: Ampicillin, 100 μg/mL
  Growth temperature: 37°C
  Growth strain: DH5alpha
  Copy number: High Copy
Gene/Insert
  Gene/Insert name: MIF (alt name: Macrophage migration inhibitory factor)
  Species: H. sapiens (human)
  Mutation: WT
  Entrez Gene: MIF (a.k.a. GIF, GLIF, MMIF)
  Cloning method: Restriction Enzyme; 5′ cloning site Unknown (unknown if destroyed)
Terms and licenses: Academic/Nonprofit Terms; Industry Terms: Not Available to Industry
Depositor comments: For protein expression, use BL21-Gold (DE3) E. coli
How to cite: pET11b-MIF was a gift from Elias Lolis (Addgene plasmid # 149446 ; http://n2t.net/addgene:149446 ; RRID:Addgene_149446)
