[The description below was written by a language model from this plasmid's Addgene catalogue record and the feature table of its GenBank file.]
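Description:
pET11b-MIF is a 5,994 bp bacterial expression plasmid built on the pET11b backbone for producing wild-type human macrophage migration inhibitory factor (MIF) in E. coli. It replicates from a ColE1/pMB1-type origin and is selected with ampicillin through the bla (beta-lactamase) gene driven by its own promoter. The backbone also retains pBR322-derived elements, including the bom mobility region and the rop gene. Rop normally restrains copy number, so although the catalogue entry lists the plasmid as high copy, its presence is more typical of a moderate-copy pBR322-like replicon. A residual tet promoter is annotated as a remnant of the parental vector.

The expression cassette follows the standard T7lac design. A T7 promoter is immediately followed by a lac operator, then the efficient ribosome binding site from phage T7 gene 10, and a T7 terminator lies downstream. The MIF coding sequence is not annotated as a feature in the table, but the unannotated interval between the ribosome binding site and the terminator is where the insert would be expected to sit. No affinity or epitope tags are annotated or mentioned, and the cloning sites used are recorded as unknown. A plasmid-borne lacI gene with its own promoter supplies lac repressor, which binds the operator to keep basal transcription low until it is relieved by IPTG or lactose. Because transcription depends on T7 RNA polymerase, expression requires a DE3 lysogen host; the depositor recommends BL21-Gold (DE3), while a cloning strain such as DH5alpha is used for propagation. The construct is intended for recombinant production of native MIF protein.
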