LOCUS       Exported 5994 bp ds-DNA circular SYN 12-MAY-2021
DEFINITION  Expression of WT MIF in E. coli for protein production.
ACCESSION   .
VERSION     .
KEYWORDS    pET11b-MIF
SOURCE      synthetic DNA construct
  ORGANISM  synthetic DNA construct
REFERENCE   1 (bases 1 to 5994)
  TITLE     Lolis Lab Plasmids
REFERENCE   2 (bases 1 to 5994)
  AUTHORS   .
  TITLE     Direct Submission
  JOURNAL   Exported May 12, 2021 from SnapGene Server 1.1.58
            http://www.snapgene.com
FEATURES             Location/Qualifiers
     source          1..5994
                     /organism="synthetic DNA construct"
                     /mol_type="other DNA"
     primer_bind     1..20
                     /label=T7
                     /note="T7 promoter, forward primer"
     promoter        1..19
                     /label=T7 promoter
                     /note="promoter for bacteriophage T7 RNA polymerase"
     protein_bind    20..44
                     /label=lac operator
                     /bound_moiety="lac repressor encoded by lacI"
                     /note="The lac repressor binds to the lac operator to
                     inhibit transcription in E. coli. This inhibition can be
                     relieved by adding lactose or
                     isopropyl-beta-D-thiogalactopyranoside (IPTG)."
     RBS             59..81
                     /note="efficient ribosome binding site from bacteriophage
                     T7 gene 10 (Olins and Rangwala, 1989)"
     primer_bind     complement(495..513)
                     /label=T7 Term
                     /note="T7 terminator, reverse primer"
     terminator      509..556
                     /label=T7 terminator
                     /note="transcription terminator for bacteriophage T7 RNA
                     polymerase"
     promoter        complement(731..759)
                     /label=tet promoter
                     /note="E. coli promoter for tetracycline efflux protein
                     gene"
     primer_bind     complement(786..804)
                     /label=pBRforEco
                     /note="pBR322 vectors, upsteam of EcoRI site, forward
                     primer"
     promoter        872..976
                     /gene="bla"
                     /label=AmpR promoter
     CDS             977..1837
                     /codon_start=1
                     /gene="bla"
                     /product="beta-lactamase"
                     /label=AmpR
                     /note="confers resistance to ampicillin, carbenicillin, and
                     related antibiotics"
                     /translation="MSIQHFRVALIPFFAAFCLPVFAHPETLVKVKDAEDQLGARVGYI
                     ELDLNSGKILESFRPEERFPMMSTFKVLLCGAVLSRVDAGQEQLGRRIHYSQNDLVEYS
                     PVTEKHLTDGMTVRELCSAAITMSDNTAANLLLTTIGGPKELTAFLHNMGDHVTRLDRW
                     EPELNEAIPNDERDTTMPAAMATTLRKLLTGELLTLASRQQLIDWMEADKVAGPLLRSA
                     LPAGWFIADKSGAGERGSRGIIAALGPDGKPSRIVVIYTTGSQATMDERNRQIAEIGAS
                     LIKHW"
     primer_bind     complement(1195..1214)
                     /label=Amp-R
                     /note="Ampicillin resistance gene, reverse primer"
     rep_origin      2008..2596
                     /direction=RIGHT
                     /label=ori
                     /note="high-copy-number ColE1/pMB1/pBR322/pUC origin of
                     replication"
     primer_bind     2497..2516
                     /label=pBR322ori-F
                     /note="pBR322 origin, forward primer"
     primer_bind     2750..2767
                     /label=L4440
                     /note="L4440 vector, forward primer"
     misc_feature    2782..2921
                     /label=bom
                     /note="basis of mobility region from pBR322"
     primer_bind     complement(2847..2866)
                     /label=pRS-marker
                     /note="pRS vectors, use to sequence yeast selectable
                     marker"
     primer_bind     3007..3029
                     /label=pGEX 3'
                     /note="pGEX vectors, reverse primer"
     CDS             complement(3023..3214)
                     /codon_start=1
                     /gene="rop"
                     /product="Rop protein, which maintains plasmids at low copy
                     number"
                     /label=rop
                     /translation="MTKQEKTALNMARFIRSQTLTLLEKLNELDADEQADICESLHDHA
                     DELYRSCLARFGDDGENL"
     CDS             complement(4526..5608)
                     /codon_start=1
                     /gene="lacI"
                     /product="lac repressor"
                     /label=lacI
                     /note="The lac repressor binds to the lac operator to
                     inhibit transcription in E. coli. This inhibition can be
                     relieved by adding lactose or
                     isopropyl-beta-D-thiogalactopyranoside (IPTG)."
                     /translation="MKPVTLYDVAEYAGVSYQTVSRVVNQASHVSAKTREKVEAAMAEL
                     NYIPNRVAQQLAGKQSLLIGVATSSLALHAPSQIVAAIKSRADQLGASVVVSMVERSGV
                     EACKAAVHNLLAQRVSGLIINYPLDDQDAIAVEAACTNVPALFLDVSDQTPINSIIFSH
                     EDGTRLGVEHLVALGHQQIALLAGPLSSVSARLRLAGWHKYLTRNQIQPIAEREGDWSA
                     MSGFQQTMQMLNEGIVPTAMLVANDQMALGAMRAITESGLRVGADISVVGYDDTEDSSC
                     YIPPLTTIKQDFRLLGQTSVDRLLQLSQGQAVKGNQLLPVSLVKRKTTLAPNTQTASPR
                     ALADSLMQLARQVSRLESGQ"
     primer_bind     5570..5589
                     /label=LacI-R
                     /note="LacI, reverse primer"
     promoter        complement(5609..5686)
                     /gene="lacI"
                     /label=lacI promoter
     primer_bind     5892..5911
                     /label=pBRrevBam
                     /note="pBR322 vectors, tet region, downstream of BamHI,
                     reverse primer"
ORIGIN
        1 taatacgact cactataggg gaattgtgag cggataacaa ttcccctcta gaaataattt
       61 tgtttaactt taagaaggag atatacatnn nnnnnnnnnn nnnnnnnnnn nnnnnnnnnn
      121 nnnnnnnnnn nnnnnnnnnn nnnnnnnnnn nnnnnnnnnn nnnnnnnnnn nnnnnnnnnn
      181 nnnnnnnnnn nnnnnnnnnn nnnnnnnnnn nnnnnnnnnn nnnnnnnnnn nnnnnnnnnn
      241 nnnnnnnnnn nnnnnnnnnn nnnnnnnnnn nnnnnnnnnn nnnnnnnnnn nnnnnnnnnn
      301 nnnnnnnnnn nnnnnnnnnn nnnnnnnnnn nnnnnnnnnn nnnnnnnnnn nnnnnnnnnn
      361 nnnnnnnnnn nnnnnnnnnn nnnnnnnnnn nnnnnnnnnn nnnnnnnnnn nnnnnnnnnn
      421 nnnnnnnnnn nnntaagagc cgcaggatcc ggctgctaac aaagcccgaa aggaagctga
      481 gttggctgct gccaccgctg agcaataact agcataaccc cttggggcct ctaaacgggt
      541 cttgaggggt tttttgctga aaggaggaac tatatccgga tatcccgcaa gaggcccggc
      601 agtaccggca taaccaagcc tatgcctaca gcatccaggg tgacggtgcc gaggatgacg
      661 atgagcgcat tgttagattt catacacggt gcctgactgc gttagcaatt taactgtgat
      721 aaactaccgc attaaagctt atcgatgata agctgtcaaa catgagaatt cttgaagacg
      781 aaagggcctc gtgatacgcc tatttttata ggttaatgtc atgataataa tggtttctta
      841 gacgtcaggt ggcacttttc ggggaaatgt gcgcggaacc cctatttgtt tatttttcta
      901 aatacattca aatatgtatc cgctcatgag acaataaccc tgataaatgc ttcaataata
      961 ttgaaaaagg aagagtatga gtattcaaca tttccgtgtc gcccttattc ccttttttgc
     1021 ggcattttgc cttcctgttt ttgctcaccc agaaacgctg gtgaaagtaa aagatgctga
     1081 agatcagttg ggtgcacgag tgggttacat cgaactggat ctcaacagcg gtaagatcct
     1141 tgagagtttt cgccccgaag aacgttttcc aatgatgagc acttttaaag ttctgctatg
     1201 tggcgcggta ttatcccgtg ttgacgccgg gcaagagcaa ctcggtcgcc gcatacacta
     1261 ttctcagaat gacttggttg agtactcacc agtcacagaa aagcatctta cggatggcat
     1321 gacagtaaga gaattatgca gtgctgccat aaccatgagt gataacactg cggccaactt
     1381 acttctgaca acgatcggag gaccgaagga gctaaccgct tttttgcaca acatggggga
     1441 tcatgtaact cgccttgatc gttgggaacc ggagctgaat gaagccatac caaacgacga
     1501 gcgtgacacc acgatgcctg cagcaatggc aacaacgttg cgcaaactat taactggcga
     1561 actacttact ctagcttccc ggcaacaatt aatagactgg atggaggcgg ataaagttgc
     1621 aggaccactt ctgcgctcgg cccttccggc tggctggttt attgctgata aatctggagc
     1681 cggtgagcgt gggtctcgcg gtatcattgc agcactgggg ccagatggta agccctcccg
     1741 tatcgtagtt atctacacga cggggagtca ggcaactatg gatgaacgaa atagacagat
     1801 cgctgagata ggtgcctcac tgattaagca ttggtaactg tcagaccaag tttactcata
     1861 tatactttag attgatttaa aacttcattt ttaatttaaa aggatctagg tgaagatcct
     1921 ttttgataat ctcatgacca aaatccctta acgtgagttt tcgttccact gagcgtcaga
     1981 ccccgtagaa aagatcaaag gatcttcttg agatcctttt tttctgcgcg taatctgctg
     2041 cttgcaaaca aaaaaaccac cgctaccagc ggtggtttgt ttgccggatc aagagctacc
     2101 aactcttttt ccgaaggtaa ctggcttcag cagagcgcag ataccaaata ctgtccttct
     2161 agtgtagccg tagttaggcc accacttcaa gaactctgta gcaccgccta catacctcgc
     2221 tctgctaatc ctgttaccag tggctgctgc cagtggcgat aagtcgtgtc ttaccgggtt
     2281 ggactcaaga cgatagttac cggataaggc gcagcggtcg ggctgaacgg ggggttcgtg
     2341 cacacagccc agcttggagc gaacgaccta caccgaactg agatacctac agcgtgagct
     2401 atgagaaagc gccacgcttc ccgaagggag aaaggcggac aggtatccgg taagcggcag
     2461 ggtcggaaca ggagagcgca cgagggagct tccaggggga aacgcctggt atctttatag
     2521 tcctgtcggg tttcgccacc tctgacttga gcgtcgattt ttgtgatgct cgtcaggggg
     2581 gcggagccta tggaaaaacg ccagcaacgc ggccttttta cggttcctgg ccttttgctg
     2641 gccttttgct cacatgttct ttcctgcgtt atcccctgat tctgtggata accgtattac
     2701 cgcctttgag tgagctgata ccgctcgccg cagccgaacg accgagcgca gcgagtcagt
     2761 gagcgaggaa gcggaagagc gcctgatgcg gtattttctc cttacgcatc tgtgcggtat
     2821 ttcacaccgc aatggtgcac tctcagtaca atctgctctg atgccgcata gttaagccag
     2881 tatacactcc gctatcgcta cgtgactggg tcatggctgc gccccgacac ccgccaacac
     2941 ccgctgacgc gccctgacgg gcttgtctgc tcccggcatc cgcttacaga caagctgtga
     3001 ccgtctccgg gagctgcatg tgtcagaggt tttcaccgtc atcaccgaaa cgcgcgaggc
     3061 agctgcggta aagctcatca gcgtggtcgt gaagcgattc acagatgtct gcctgttcat
     3121 ccgcgtccag ctcgttgagt ttctccagaa gcgttaatgt ctggcttctg ataaagcggg
     3181 ccatgttaag ggcggttttt tcctgtttgg tcactgatgc ctccgtgtaa gggggatttc
     3241 tgttcatggg ggtaatgata ccgatgaaac gagagaggat gctcacgata cgggttactg
     3301 atgatgaaca tgcccggtta ctggaacgtt gtgagggtaa acaactggcg gtatggatgc
     3361 ggcgggacca gagaaaaatc actcagggtc aatgccagcg cttcgttaat acagatgtag
     3421 gtgttccaca gggtagccag cagcatcctg cgatgcagat ccggaacata atggtgcagg
     3481 gcgctgactt ccgcgtttcc agactttacg aaacacggaa accgaagacc attcatgttg
     3541 ttgctcaggt cgcagacgtt ttgcagcagc agtcgcttca cgttcgctcg cgtatcggtg
     3601 attcattctg ctaaccagta aggcaacccc gccagcctag ccgggtcctc aacgacagga
     3661 gcacgatcat gcgcacccgt ggccaggacc caacgctgcc cgagatgcgc cgcgtgcggc
     3721 tgctggagat ggcggacgcg atggatatgt tctgccaagg gttggtttgc gcattcacag
     3781 ttctccgcaa gaattgattg gctccaattc ttggagtggt gaatccgtta gcgaggtgcc
     3841 gccggcttcc attcaggtcg aggtggcccg gctccatgca ccgcgacgca acgcggggag
     3901 gcagacaagg tatagggcgg cgcctacaat ccatgccaac ccgttccatg tgctcgccga
     3961 ggcggcataa atcgccgtga cgatcagcgg tccaatgatc gaagttaggc tggtaagagc
     4021 cgcgagcgat ccttgaagct gtccctgatg gtcgtcatct acctgcctgg acagcatggc
     4081 ctgcaacgcg ggcatcccga tgccgccgga agcgagaaga atcataatgg ggaaggccat
     4141 ccagcctcgc gtcgcgaacg ccagcaagac gtagcccagc gcgtcggccg ccatgccggc
     4201 gataatggcc tgcttctcgc cgaaacgttt ggtggcggga ccagtgacga aggcttgagc
     4261 gagggcgtgc aagattccga ataccgcaag cgacaggccg atcatcgtcg cgctccagcg
     4321 aaagcggtcc tcgccgaaaa tgacccagag cgctgccggc acctgtccta cgagttgcat
     4381 gataaagaag acagtcataa gtgcggcgac gatagtcatg ccccgcgccc accggaagga
     4441 gctgactggg ttgaaggctc tcaagggcat cggtcgagat cccggtgcct aatgagtgag
     4501 ctaacttaca ttaattgcgt tgcgctcact gcccgctttc cagtcgggaa acctgtcgtg
     4561 ccagctgcat taatgaatcg gccaacgcgc ggggagaggc ggtttgcgta ttgggcgcca
     4621 gggtggtttt tcttttcacc agtgagacgg gcaacagctg attgcccttc accgcctggc
     4681 cctgagagag ttgcagcaag cggtccacgc tggtttgccc cagcaggcga aaatcctgtt
     4741 tgatggtggt taacggcggg atataacatg agctgtcttc ggtatcgtcg tatcccacta
     4801 ccgagatatc cgcaccaacg cgcagcccgg actcggtaat ggcgcgcatt gcgcccagcg
     4861 ccatctgatc gttggcaacc agcatcgcag tgggaacgat gccctcattc agcatttgca
     4921 tggtttgttg aaaaccggac atggcactcc agtcgccttc ccgttccgct atcggctgaa
     4981 tttgattgcg agtgagatat ttatgccagc cagccagacg cagacgcgcc gagacagaac
     5041 ttaatgggcc cgctaacagc gcgatttgct ggtgacccaa tgcgaccaga tgctccacgc
     5101 ccagtcgcgt accgtcttca tgggagaaaa taatactgtt gatgggtgtc tggtcagaga
     5161 catcaagaaa taacgccgga acattagtgc aggcagcttc cacagcaatg gcatcctggt
     5221 catccagcgg atagttaatg atcagcccac tgacgcgttg cgcgagaaga ttgtgcaccg
     5281 ccgctttaca ggcttcgacg ccgcttcgtt ctaccatcga caccaccacg ctggcaccca
     5341 gttgatcggc gcgagattta atcgccgcga caatttgcga cggcgcgtgc agggccagac
     5401 tggaggtggc aacgccaatc agcaacgact gtttgcccgc cagttgttgt gccacgcggt
     5461 tgggaatgta attcagctcc gccatcgccg cttccacttt ttcccgcgtt ttcgcagaaa
     5521 cgtggctggc ctggttcacc acgcgggaaa cggtctgata agagacaccg gcatactctg
     5581 cgacatcgta taacgttact ggtttcacat tcaccaccct gaattgactc tcttccgggc
     5641 gctatcatgc cataccgcga aaggttttgc gccattcgat ggtgtccggg atctcgacgc
     5701 tctcccttat gcgactcctg cattaggaag cagcccagta gtaggttgag gccgttgagc
     5761 accgccgccg caaggaatgg tgcatgcaag gagatggcgc ccaacagtcc cccggccacg
     5821 gggcctgcca ccatacccac gccgaaacaa gcgctcatga gcccgaagtg gcgagcccga
     5881 tcttccccat cggtgatgtc ggcgatatag gcgccagcaa ccgcacctgt ggcgccggtg
     5941 atgccggcca cgatgcgtcc ggcgtagagg atcgagatct cgatcccgcg aaat
//
